Addgene plasmid #63938: pST50Trc1-FLAGDHFR
Purpose: (Empty Backbone) Position 1 transfer plasmid for pST44 polycistronic plasmid suite; N-term non-cleavable single tag; contains DHFR gene in BamHI-NgoMIV cassette as positive control
Depositing lab: Song Tan. Depositing organization: Pennsylvania State University. Publication: The pST44 polycistronic expression system for producing protein complexes in Escherichia coli. Tan S, Kern RC, Selleck W. Protein Expr Purif. 2005 Apr;40(2):385-95. 10.1016/j.pep.2004.12.002 PubMed 15766881.
Backbone
  Vector backbone: pST50Trc
  Vector type: Bacterial Expression
  Tag / fusion protein: FLAG (N terminal on backbone)
Growth in bacteria
  Bacterial resistance: Ampicillin, 100 μg/mL
  Growth temperature: 37°C
  Growth strain: DH5alpha
  Copy number: Unknown
Gene/Insert
  Gene/Insert name: None
  Tag / fusion protein: FLAG (N terminal on backbone)
Terms and licenses: Academic/Nonprofit Terms; Industry Terms: Not Available to Industry
Depositor comments: Replace DHFR with GOI using BamHI/NgoMIV; Clone out cassette using XbaI/BamHI
How to cite: pST50Trc1-FLAGDHFR was a gift from Song Tan (Addgene plasmid # 63938 ; http://n2t.net/addgene:63938 ; RRID:Addgene_63938)
