[The description below was written by a language model from this plasmid's Addgene catalogue record and pLannotate feature annotations shown in this document.]
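Description:
pST50Trc1-FLAGDHFR is a small (about 3.3 kb) bacterial expression plasmid built on the pST50Trc backbone. It serves as the position 1 transfer vector in the pST44 polycistronic suite, a system for co-expressing the subunits of protein complexes in Escherichia coli. It is maintained in E. coli under ampicillin selection, conferred by a TEM-type beta-lactamase gene (bla) with its own promoter and followed by an fd phage terminator. Replication relies on a ColE1/pMB1-family origin. The annotated bom region and rop gene indicate a pBR322-like backbone in which Rop would be expected to moderate copy number, although the catalogue lists copy number as unknown. A short mbeC fragment is probably a remnant of the ColE1-type backbone.

The expression cassette runs from a T7 promoter through the efficient ribosome binding site of T7 gene 10, a non-cleavable N-terminal FLAG epitope and the coding region, and ends at a T7 terminator, so transcription depends on a host supplying T7 RNA polymerase. The annotation software labels the tag as a fragment of 3xFLAG, but its short length agrees with the single FLAG tag described in the catalogue. The small "SET1" fragment just upstream of the terminator is likely residual T7 gene 10-derived sequence rather than a functional fusion.

The plasmid is classed as an empty backbone, but it carries E. coli dihydrofolate reductase (folA) as a BamHI-NgoMIV cassette that acts as a positive control for expression. Users swap DHFR for their gene of interest with these two enzymes. The resulting translation cassette is then excised with XbaI and BamHI and moved into the first position of a pST44 polycistronic vector.
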