Features (pLannotate 1.2.2; 13 found; start..end, strand, type, name):
     27..45      +  promoter       T7 promoter: promoter for bacteriophage T7 RNA polymerase
    113..135     +  RBS            RBS: efficient ribosome binding site from bacteriophage T7 gene 10 (Olins and Rangwala, 1989)
    149..173     +  CDS            3xFLAG (fragment): three tandem FLAG® epitope tags
    179..652     +  CDS            folA: DYR_ECOLI - Also known as tmrA. Experimental evidence at protein level: Swiss-Prot protein existence level 1. Key enzyme in folate metabolism. Catalyzes an essential reaction for de novo glycine and purine synthesis, and for DNA precursor synthesis. From Escherichia coli (strain K12).
    711..760     +  CDS            SET1 (fragment): solubility-enhancement tag derived from T7 phage gene 10B
    768..815     +  terminator     T7 terminator: transcription terminator for bacteriophage T7 RNA polymerase
    880..971     +  promoter       AmpR promoter: bla
    972..1829    +  CDS            bla: BLAT_ECOLX - Experimental evidence at protein level: Swiss-Prot protein existence level 1. TEM-type are the most prevalent beta-lactamases in enterobacteria; they hydrolyze the beta-lactam bond in susceptible beta-lactam antibiotics, thus conferring resistance to penicillins and cephalosporins. TEM-3 and TEM-4 are capable of hydrolyzing cefotaxime and ceftazidime. TEM-5 is capable of hydrolyzing ceftazidime. TEM-6 is capable of hydrolyzing ceftazidime and aztreonam. TEM-8/CAZ-2, TEM- 16/CAZ-7 and TEM-24/CAZ-6 are markedly active against ceftazidime. IRT- 4 shows resistance to beta-lactamase in
   1836..1875    +  terminator     fd terminator: central terminator from bacteriophage fd (Otsuka and Kunisawa, 1982)
   1906..2494    +  rep_origin     ori: high-copy-number ColE1/pMB1/pBR322/pUC origin of replication
   2680..2819    -  misc_feature   bom: basis of mobility region from pBR322
   2921..3112    -  CDS            rop: Rop protein, which maintains plasmids at low copy number; rop
   3152..3262    +  CDS            mbeC (fragment): MBEC_ECOLX - Experimental evidence at protein level: Swiss-Prot protein existence level 1. Required for efficient mobilization of ColE1 plasmid and is thus essential to promote the specific transfer of the plasmid during conjugation. Probably functions by inducing DNA bending, helping the MbeA relaxase to melt the DNA around the nic site and cleave the phosphodiester bond. Binds specifically double-stranded DNA (dsDNA) containing the ColE1 oriT but does not recognize the inverted repeat (IR). From Escherichia coli.
>Addgene plasmid #63938 | pST50Trc1-FLAGDHFR | depositor full sequence | sequence record 177344 | Full Sequence
GGCACCATGCATCGATCCCGCGAAATTAATACGACTCACTATAGGGAGACCACAACGGTTTCCCTCCGGC
TCCGGAGAGCTCCAATTGGAATTCGCTAGCTCTAGAAATAATTTTGTTTAACTTTAAGAAGGAGATATAC
ATATGGGAGACTACAAGGACGATGATGACAAGGGATCCATCAGTCTGATTGCGGCGCTAGCGGTAGATCG
CGTTATCGGCATGGAAAACGCCATGCCATGGAACCTGCCTGCCGATCTCGCCTGGTTTAAACGCAACACC
TTAAATAAACCCGTGATTATGGGGCGCCATACCTGGGAATCAATCGGTAGGCCTTTGCCCGGCCGCAAAA
ATATTATCCTCAGCAGTCAACCCGGGACCGATGATCGGGTTACCTGGGTTAAATCGGTCGACGAAGCCAT
CGCGGCGTGTGGTGACGTACCAGAAATCATGGTGATTGGCGGCGGACGCGTTTATGAACAGTTCTTGCCA
AAAGCGCAAAAACTGTATCTGACGCATATCGATGCAGAAGTGGAAGGCGACACCCATTTTCCGGATTACG
AGCCGGATGACTGGGAATCGGTATTCAGCGAATTCCACGATGCTGATGCGCAGAACTCGCATAGCTATTG
TTTCGAAATCCTCGAGCGTCGTGCCGGCTAATGTACAAGATCCAGATCTAAGCTTGGTACCACGCGTGCG
CGCTGATCCGGCTGCTAACAAAGCCCGAAAGGAAGCTGAGTTGGCTGCTGCCACCGCTGAGCAATAACTA
GCATAACCCCTTGGGGCCTCTAAACGGGTCTTGAGGGGTTTTTTGCTGAAAGGAGGAACTATATCGGGAT
TAGCCCGCCTAATGAGCGGGCTTTTTTTTAATTCCCCTATTTGTTTATTTTTCTAAATACATTCAAATAT
GTATCCGCTCATGAGACAATAACCCTGATAAATGCTTCAATAATATTGAAAAAGGAAGAGTATGAGTATT
CAACATTTCCGTGTCGCCCTTATTCCCTTTTTTGCGGCATTTTGCCTTCCTGTTTTTGCTCACCCAGAAA
CGCTCGTGAAAGTAAAAGACGCAGAGGACCAATTGGGGGCACGAGTGGGATACATAGAACTGGACTTGAA
TAGCGGTAAAATCCTTGAGAGTTTTCGCCCTGAAGAGCGTTTTCCAATGATGAGCACTTTCAAAGTTCTG
CTATGTGGAGCAGTATTATCCCGTGTAGATGCGGGGCAAGAGCAACTCGGACGACGAATACACTATTCGC
AGAATGACTTGGTTGAATACTCCCCAGTGACAGAAAAGCACCTTACGGACGGAATGACGGTAAGAGAATT
ATGTAGTGCCGCCATAACGATGAGTGATAACACTGCGGCGAACTTACTTCTGACAACCATCGGTGGACCG
AAGGAATTAACCGCTTTTTTGCACAATATGGGAGACCATGTAACTCGCCTTGACCGTTGGGAACCAGAAC
TGAATGAAGCCATACCAAACGACGAGCGAGACACCACAATGCCTGCGGCAATGGCAACAACATTACGCAA
ACTATTAACTGGCGAACTACTTACTCTGGCTTCACGGCAACAATTAATAGACTGGCTTGAAGCGGATAAA
GTTGCAGGACCACTACTGCGTTCGGCACTTCCTGCTGGCTGGTTTATTGCTGATAAATCTGGGGCAGGAG
AGCGTGGTTCACGGGGTATCATTGCCGCACTTGGACCAGATGGTAAGCCTTCCCGTATCGTAGTTATCTA
CACGACGGGTAGTCAGGCAACTATGGACGAACGAAATAGACAGATTGCTGAAATAGGGGCTTCACTGATT
AAGCATTGGTAAACCGATACAATTAAAGGCTCCTTTTGGAGCCTTTTTTTTTGGACGGACCGGTAGAAAA
GATCAAAGGATCTTCTTGAGATCCTTTTTTTCTGCGCGTAATCTGCTGCTTGCAAACAAAAAAACCACCG
CTACCAGCGGTGGTTTGTTTGCCGGATCAAGAGCTACCAACTCTTTTTCCGAAGGTAACTGGCTTCAGCA
GAGCGCAGATACCAAATACTGTCCTTCTAGTGTAGCCGTAGTTAGGCCACCACTTCAAGAACTCTGTAGC
ACCGCCTACATACCTCGCTCTGCTAATCCTGTTACCAGTGGCTGCTGCCAGTGGCGATAAGTCGTGTCTT
ACCGGGTTGGACTCAAGACGATAGTTACCGGATAAGGCGCAGCGGTCGGGCTGAACGGGGGGTTCGTGCA
CACAGCCCAGCTTGGAGCGAACGACCTACACCGAACTGAGATACCTACAGCGTGAGCTATGAGAAAGCGC
CACGCTTCCCGAAGGGAGAAAGGCGGACAGGTATCCGGTAAGCGGCAGGGTCGGAACAGGAGAGCGCACG
AGGGAGCTTCCAGGGGGAAACGCCTGGTATCTTTATAGTCCTGTCGGGTTTCGCCACCTCTGACTTGAGC
GTCGATTTTTGTGATGCTCGTCAGGGGGGCGGAGCCTATGGAAAAACGCCAGCAACGCGGCCTTTTTACG
GTTCCTGGCCTTTTGCTGGCCTTTTGCTCACATGTTCTTTCCTGCGTTATCCCCTGATTCTGTGGATAAC
CGTATTACCGCCTTTGAGTGAGCTGATACCGCTCGCCGCAGCCGAACGACCGAGCGCAGCGAGTCAGTGA
GCGAGGAAGCGGAAGAGCGCCTGATGCGGTATTTTCTCCTTACGCATCTGTGCGGTATTTCACACCGCAA
TGGTGCACTCTCAGTACAATCTGCTCTGATGCCGCATAGTTAAGCCAGTATACACTCCGCTATCGCTACG
TGACTGGGTCATGGCTGCGCCCCGACACCCGCCAACACCCGCTGACGCGCCCTGACGGGCTTGTCTGCTC
CCGGCATCCGCTTACAGACAAGCTGTGACCGTCTCCGGGAGCTGCATGTGTCAGAGGTTTTCACCGTCAT
CACCGAAACGCGCGAGGCAGCTGCGGTAAAGCTCATCAGCGTGGTCGTGAAGCGATTCACAGATGTCTGC
CTGTTCATCCGCGTCCAGCTCGTTGAGTTTCTCCAGAAGCGTTAATGTCTGGCTTCTGATAAAGCGGGCC
ATGTTAAGGGCGGTTTTTTCCTGTTTGGTCACTGATGCCTCCGTGTAAGGGGGATTTCTGTTCATGGGGT
AATGATACCGATGAAACGAGAGAGGATGCTCACGATACGGGTTACTGATGATGAACATGCCCGGTTACTG
GAACGTTGTGAGGGTAAACAACTGGCGGTATGGATGCGGCGGGACCAGAGAAAAATCACTCAGGGTCAAT
GCCAGCGCTTCGTTAATACAGATGTAGGTGTT
