>Addgene plasmid #63938 | pST50Trc1-FLAGDHFR | addgene partial sequence | sequence record 122593 | T7 5'-TAATACGACTCACTATAGGG-3'
ATTCGCTAGCTCTAGAAATAATTTTGTTTAACTTTAAGAAGGAGATATACATATGGGAGACTACAAGGAC
GATGATGACAAGGGATCCATCAGTCTGATTGCGGCGCTAGCGGTAGATCGCGTTATCGGCATGGAAAACG
CCATGCCATGGAACCTGCCTGCCGATCTCGCCTGGTTTAAACGCAACACCTTAAATAAACCCGTGATTAT
GGGGCGCCATACCTGGGAATCAATCGGTAGGCCTTTGCCCGGCCGCAAAAATATTATCCTCAGCAGTCAA
CCCGGGACCGATGATCGGGTTACCTGGGTTAAATCGGTCGACGAAGCCATCGCGGCGTGTGGTGACGTAC
CAGAAATCATGGTGATTGGCGGCGGACGCGTTTATGAACAGTTCTTGCCAAAAGCGCAAAAACTGTATCT
GACGCATATCGATGCAGAAGTGGAAGGCGACACCCATTTTCCGGATTACGAGCCGGATGACTGGGAATCG
GTATTCAGCGAATTCCACGATGCTGATGCGCAGAACTCGCATAGCTATTGTTTCGAAATCCTCGAGCGTC
GTGCCGGCTAATGTACAAGATCCAGATCTAAGCTTGGTACCACGCGTGCGCGCTGATCCGGCTGCTAACA
AAGCCCGAAAGGAAGCTGAGTTGGCTGCTGCCACCGCTGAGCAATAACTAGCATAACCCCTTGGGGCCTC
TAAACGGGTCTTGAGGGGT
