>Addgene plasmid #63938 | pST50Trc1-FLAGDHFR | addgene partial sequence | sequence record 122594 | T7term 5'-GCTAGTTATTGCTCAGCGG-3'
GCCGGCACGACGCTCGAGGATTTCGAAACAATAGCTATGCGAGTTCTGCGCATCAGCATCGTGGAATTCG
CTGAATACCGATTCCCAGTCATCCGGCTCGTAATCCGGAAAATGGGTGTCGCCTTCCACTTCTGCATCGA
TATGCGTCAGATACAGTTTTTGCGCTTTTGGCAAGAACTGTTCATAAACGCGTCCGCCGCCAATCACCAT
GATTTCTGGTACGTCACCACACGCCGCGATGGCTTCGTCGACCGATTTAACCCAGGTAACCCGATCATCG
GTCCCGGGTTGACTGCTGAGGATAATATTTTTGCGGCCGGGCAAAGGCCTACCGATTGATTCCCAGGTAT
GGCGCCCCATAATCACGGGTTTATTTAAGGTGTTGCGTTTAAACCAGGCGAGATCGGCAGGCAGGTTCCA
TGGCATGGCGTTTTCCATGCCGATAACGCGATCTACCGCTAGCGCCGCAATCAGACTGATGGATCCCTTG
TCATCATCGTCCTTGTAGTCTCCCATATGTATATCTCCTTCTTAAAGTTAAACAAAATTATTTCTAGAGC
TAGCGAATTCCA
